Addgene plasmid #197647: zCREST3:Cas9green; T2_gRNA
Purpose: pDEL160; transgenic construct to express cell-specific Cas9 in sensory neurons; ubiquitous nrg1 type II sgRNA
Depositing lab: William Talbot. Depositing organization: Stanford University. Publication: Unmyelinated sensory neurons use Neuregulin signals to promote myelination of interneurons in the CNS. Lysko DE, Talbot WS. Cell Rep. 2022 Nov 15;41(7):111669. doi: 10.1016/j.celrep.2022.111669. PubMed 36384112.
Backbone
  Vector backbone: pDestTol2CG2-U6:gRNA
  Vector type: Tol2 destination vector
Growth in bacteria
  Bacterial resistance: Ampicillin, 100 μg/mL
  Growth temperature: 37°C
  Growth strain: DH5alpha
  Copy number: Unknown
Gene/Insert 1
  Gene/Insert name: zCREST3
  Species: D. rerio (zebrafish)
Gene/Insert 2
  Gene/Insert name: Cas9
Gene/Insert 3
  Gene/Insert name: nrg1 type II sgRNA
  Species: D. rerio (zebrafish)
  Insert size (bp): 20
Terms and licenses: Academic/Nonprofit Terms; Industry Terms: Not Available to Industry
How to cite: zCREST3:Cas9green; T2_gRNA was a gift from William Talbot (Addgene plasmid # 197647 ; http://n2t.net/addgene:197647 ; RRID:Addgene_197647)
