[The description below was written by a language model from this plasmid's Addgene catalogue record and pLannotate feature annotations shown in this document.]
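Description:
zCREST3:Cas9green; T2_gRNA (also recorded as pDEL160) is a zebrafish transgenesis plasmid built in the pDestTol2CG2-U6:gRNA backbone, a Tol2 destination vector assembled by multisite Gateway recombination. It is propagated in E. coli through a high-copy ColE1/pUC-type origin and selected with ampicillin via the β-lactamase gene. A fragment of an M13/f1-type phage origin and remnants of pBluescript-derived cloning sequence (lac promoter/operator, T3 and T7 promoters, MCS fragments) are also annotated. The Tol2 transposon arms implied by the backbone name are not called out as such in the feature table, although a medaka tyrosinase fragment, the locus in which Tol2 was originally found, is detected near one end of the cassette.

The payload combines cell-type-restricted Cas9 with a broadly expressed guide RNA. Between the attB4 and attB1 sites lies an unannotated stretch of under 1 kb that is consistent with the position of the zebrafish zCREST3 enhancer element, which the record says directs expression to sensory neurons. Downstream, between attB1 and attB2, are the Streptococcus pyogenes Cas9 coding sequence followed in the same orientation by EGFP, in keeping with the "Cas9green" name; how the two are linked is not annotated. A separate S. pyogenes gRNA scaffold carries the 20 bp spacer targeting zebrafish nrg1 type II, which the record describes as ubiquitously expressed, and the backbone name indicates a U6 promoter that is not itself annotated. A second EGFP with SV40 polyadenylation signals belongs to the backbone and probably serves as a transgenesis marker; its promoter is not annotated. The construct is intended for sensory-neuron-specific disruption of the nrg1 type II isoform in transgenic zebrafish.
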