Features (pLannotate 1.2.2; 28 found; start..end, strand, type, name):
     17..121     +  promoter       AmpR promoter: bla
    122..982     +  CDS            AmpR: β-lactamase; bla; confers resistance to ampicillin, carbenicillin, and related antibiotics
   1153..1741    +  rep_origin     ori: high-copy-number ColE1/pMB1/pBR322/pUC origin of replication
   1924..2016    +  CDS            lacI (fragment): lac repressor; lacI; The lac repressor binds to the lac operator to inhibit transcription in E. coli. This inhibition can be relieved by adding lactose or isopropyl-β-D-thiogalactopyranoside (IPTG).
   2029..2050    +  protein_bind   CAP binding site: CAP binding activates transcription in the presence of cAMP. E. coli catabolite activator protein
   2065..2095    +  promoter       lac promoter: promoter for the E. coli lac operon
   2099..2121    +  protein_bind   lac operator (fragment): The lac repressor binds to the lac operator to inhibit transcription in E. coli. This inhibition can be relieved by adding lactose or isopropyl-β-D-thiogalactopyranoside (IPTG). lac repressor encoded by lacI
   2164..2182    +  promoter       T3 promoter: promoter for bacteriophage T3 RNA polymerase
   2195..2235    +  misc_feature   MCS (fragment): pBluescript multiple cloning site
   3690..4406    +  CDS            EGFP: EGFP is a basic (constitutively fluorescent) green fluorescent protein published in 1996, derived from Aequorea victoria. It is reported to be a rapidly-maturing weak dimer with moderate acid sensitivity.
   4435..4452    -  promoter       T7 promoter (fragment): promoter for bacteriophage T7 RNA polymerase
   4457..4589    -  polyA_signal   SV40 poly(A) signal: SV40 polyadenylation signal
   4605..4688    +  CDS            large T antigen (fragment): large T antigen from SV40 (simian virus 40)
   4711..4845    +  polyA_signal   SV40 poly(A) signal: SV40 polyadenylation signal
   5230..5305    +  misc_RNA       gRNA scaffold: guide RNA scaffold for the Streptococcus pyogenes CRISPR/Cas9 system
   5318..5338    -  CDS            lacZα (fragment): LacZα fragment of β-galactosidase; lacZ fragment
   5787..5807    +  protein_bind   attB2: mutant version of attB; core recombination site for the Gateway® BP reaction BP Clonase™
   5839..5857    +  promoter       T3 promoter: promoter for bacteriophage T3 RNA polymerase
   5870..5894    +  misc_feature   MCS (fragment): pBluescript multiple cloning site
   5897..6613    -  CDS            EGFP: EGFP is a basic (constitutively fluorescent) green fluorescent protein published in 1996, derived from Aequorea victoria. It is reported to be a rapidly-maturing weak dimer with moderate acid sensitivity.
   6725..10825   -  CDS            cas9: CAS9_STRP1 - Also known as csn1 From Streptococcus pyogenes serotype M1.
  10870..10897   +  misc_feature   MCS (fragment): pBluescript multiple cloning site
  10906..10924   -  promoter       T7 promoter: promoter for bacteriophage T7 RNA polymerase
  10932..10952   +  CDS            lacZα (fragment): LacZα fragment of β-galactosidase; lacZ fragment
  10955..10975   -  protein_bind   attB1: mutant version of attB; core recombination site for the Gateway® BP reaction BP Clonase™
  11838..11858   -  protein_bind   attB4: mutant version of attB; core recombination site for the Gateway® BP reaction BP Clonase™
  12440..12724   -  CDS            tyr (fragment): TYRO_ORYLA - Also known as tyro. Experimental evidence at transcript level: Swiss-Prot protein existence level 2. This is a copper-containing oxidase that functions in the formation of pigments such as melanins and other polyphenolic compounds. From Oryzias latipes (Japanese rice fish) (Japanese killifish).
  12727..13052   +  rep_origin     M13 ori (fragment) (sequence partly withheld): M13 bacteriophage origin of replication; arrow indicates direction of (+) strand synthesis
>Addgene plasmid #197647 | zCREST3:Cas9green; T2_gRNA | addgene full sequence | sequence record 391298 | Addgene NGS Result
TTTTCGGGGAAATGTGCGCGGAACCCCTATTTGTTTATTTTTCTAAATACATTCAAATATGTATCCGCTC
ATGAGACAATAACCCTGATAAATGCTTCAATAATATTGAAAAAGGAAGAGTATGAGTATTCAACATTTCC
GTGTCGCCCTTATTCCCTTTTTTGCGGCATTTTGCCTTCCTGTTTTTGCTCACCCAGAAACGCTGGTGAA
AGTAAAAGATGCTGAAGATCAGTTGGGTGCACGAGTGGGTTACATCGAACTGGATCTCAACAGCGGTAAG
ATCCTTGAGAGTTTTCGCCCCGAAGAACGTTTTCCAATGATGAGCACTTTTAAAGTTCTGCTATGTGGCG
CGGTATTATCCCGTATTGACGCCGGGCAAGAGCAACTCGGTCGCCGCATACACTATTCTCAGAATGACTT
GGTTGAGTACTCACCAGTCACAGAAAAGCATCTTACGGATGGCATGACAGTAAGAGAATTATGCAGTGCT
GCCATAACCATGAGTGATAACACTGCGGCCAACTTACTTCTGACAACGATCGGAGGACCGAAGGAGCTAA
CCGCTTTTTTGCACAACATGGGGGATCATGTAACTCGCCTTGATCGTTGGGAACCGGAGCTGAATGAAGC
CATACCAAACGACGAGCGTGACACCACGATGCCTGTAGCAATGGCAACAACGTTGCGCAAACTATTAACT
GGCGAACTACTTACTCTAGCTTCCCGGCAACAATTAATAGACTGGATGGAGGCGGATAAAGTTGCAGGAC
CACTTCTGCGCTCGGCCCTTCCGGCTGGCTGGTTTATTGCTGATAAATCTGGAGCCGGTGAGCGTGGGTC
TCGCGGTATCATTGCAGCACTGGGGCCAGATGGTAAGCCCTCCCGTATCGTAGTTATCTACACGACGGGG
AGTCAGGCAACTATGGATGAACGAAATAGACAGATCGCTGAGATAGGTGCCTCACTGATTAAGCATTGGT
AACTGTCAGACCAAGTTTACTCATATATACTTTAGATTGATTTAAAACTTCATTTTTAATTTAAAAGGAT
CTAGGTGAAGATCCTTTTTGATAATCTCATGACCAAAATGCCTTAACGTGAGTTTTCGTTCCACTGAGCG
TCAGACCCCGTAGAAAAGATCAAAGGATCTTCTTGAGATCCTTTTTTTCTGCGCGTAATCTGCTGCTTGC
AAACAAAAAAACCACCGCTACCAGCGGTGGTTTGTTTGCCGGATCAAGAGCTACCAACTCTTTTTCCGAA
GGTAACTGGCTTCAGCAGAGCGCAGATACCAAATACTGTTCTTCTAGTGTAGCCGTAGTTAGGCCACCAC
TTCAAGAACTCTGTAGCACCGCCTACATACCTCGCTCTGCTAATCCTGTTACCAGTGGCTGCTGCCAGTG
GCGATAAGTCGTGTCTTACCGGGTTGGACTCAAGACGATAGTTACCGGATAAGGCGCAGCGGTCGGGCTG
AACGGGGGGTTCGTGCACACAGCCCAGCTTGGAGCGAACGACCTACACCGAACTGAGATACCTACAGCGT
GAGCTATGAGAAAGCGCCACGCTTCCCGAAGGGAGAAAGGCGGACAGGTATCCGGTAAGCGGCAGGGTCG
GAACAGGAGAGCGCACGAGGGAGCTTCCAGGGGGAAACGCCTGGTATCTTTATAGTCCTGTCGGGTTTCG
CCACCTCTGACTTGAGCGTCGATTTTTGTGATGCTCGTCAGGGGGGCGGAGCCTATGGAAAAACGCCAGC
AACGCGGCCTTTTTACGGTTCCTGGCCTTTTGCTGGCCTTTTGCTCACATGTTCTTTCCTGCGTTATCCC
CTGATTCTGTGGATAACCGTATTACCGCCTTTGAGTGAGCTGATACCGCTCGCCGCAGCCGAACGACCGA
GCGCAGCGAGTCAGTGAGCGAGGAAGCGGAAGAGCGCCCAATACGCAAACCGCCTCTCCCCGCGCGTTGG
CCGATTCATTAATGCAGCTGGCACGACAGGTTTCCCGACTGGAAAGCGGGCAGTGAGCGCAACGCAATTA
ATGTGAGTTAGCTCACTCATTAGGCACCCCAGGCTTTACACTTTATGCTTCCGGCTCGTATGTTGTGTGG
AATTGTGAGCGGATAACAATTTCACACAGGAAACAGCTATGACCATGATTACGCCAAGCGCGCAATTAAC
CCTCACTAAAGGGAACAAAAGCTGGAGCTCCACCGCGGTGGCGGCCGCTCTAGAACTAGTGGATCTGCTG
GGCTTGCTGAAGGTAGGGGGTCAAGAACCAGAGGTGTAAAGTACTTGAGTAATTTTACTTGATTACTGTA
CTTAAGTATTATTTTTGGGGATTTTTACTTTACTTGAGTACAATTAAAAATCAATACTTTTACTTTTACT
TAATTACATTTTTTTAGAAAAAAAAGTACTTTTTACTCCTTACAATTTTATTTACAGTCAAAAAGTACTT
ATTTTTTGGAGATCACTTCATTCTATTTTCCCTTGCTATTACCAAACCAATTGAATTGCGCTGATGCCCA
GTTTAATTTAAATGTTATTTATTCTGCCTATGAAAATCGTTTTCACATTATATGAAATTGGTCAGACATG
TTCATTGGTCCTTTGGAAGTGACGTCATGTCACATCTATTACCACAATGCACAGCACCTTGACCTGGAAA
TTAGGGAAATTATAACAGTCAATCAGTGGAAGAAAATGGAGGAAGTATGTGATTCATCAGCAGCTGCGAG
CAGCACAGTCCAAAATCAGCCACAGGATCAAGAGCACCCGTGGCCGTATCTTCGCAGATCTAAAGCTTAA
ATCAGTTGTGTTAAATAAGAGACATTCAAAATAAATGTAAATGAGCTCTCCAAATCAGCAGACTTAACAT
TCTTTAAAATGATTGATTCAATAGTGATAAAAATCAGGCATAGCCAGTTGTAACTTTAGATAAATTACAG
AAAATGTCAAATACAGAGAACCGATTCTTTTTTATGATACATCCAAGCACACATTTAACACAATCCAGGC
AAACCCCGAATTTCACAGTCACAAGCACTGTTTGTACAAGAGCTTTGCCTAAGGACACACAGTCTCTATA
AGTCCAGGTCGTTGGTTTCACTCTTATTTTAAACATGTGACATTTTTCCTGCCATCCTGTCTTAGGCTGC
TGTTTGCTTCATTCCATGTCACATTAAATTCCTCAGTAGCACCTTTTACACACACAGCCAATCTTTTCCA
GAAAATTCAATTGCTTTGAAGAGATAATGTGTGAACAAATCCATTTAGAAAAGGAAAATTAAGAATTTGT
AAAATCATCTGTAAATTGTTGGCATTCTTCTGTATATGAACATCACATCATTTACAGGTAAAGGTCTGGT
CATTAATTATATGACAATTTACTGGTATTATTTTGTGAAAGGGGCTATTTTCAATGCGTTCATCCATCCT
TTTCATCCCTCAAATCTCTCATTCACGTCCCCCTCCCCATCTGCACACTTTATCTCATTTCCACCCTGCT
GGAATCTGAGCACTTGTGCAGTTATCAGGGCTCCTGTATTTAGGAGGCTCTGGGTGTCCATGTAGGGGAC
GAACAGAAACACTGCAGACCTTTATAGAAGAACAATTGATAAGAGTCCTCATACATAAAGACTCCATTAG
TAAGCCAGTGACCCAGGAGCCCAGACCAACAGCAAAGCAGACAGTGACCATGGTGAGCAAGGGCGAAGAG
CTGTTCACCGGGGTGGTGCCCATCCTGGTCGAGCTGGACGGCGACGTAAACGGCCACAAGTTCAGCGTGT
CCGGCGAGGGCGAGGGCGATGCCACCTACGGCAAGCTGACCCTGAAGTTCATCTGCACCACCGGCAAGCT
GCCCGTGCCCTGGCCCACCCTCGTGACCACCCTGACCTACGGCGTGCAGTGCTTCAGCCGCTACCCCGAC
CACATGAAGCAGCACGACTTCTTCAAGTCCGCCATGCCCGAAGGCTACGTCCAGGAGCGCACCATCTTCT
TCAAGGACGACGGCAACTACAAGACCCGCGCCGAGGTGAAGTTCGAGGGCGACACCCTGGTGAACCGCAT
CGAGCTGAAGGGCATCGACTTCAAGGAGGACGGCAACATCCTGGGGCACAAGCTGGAGTACAACTACAAC
AGCCACAACGTCTATATCATGGCCGACAAGCAGAAGAACGGCATCAAGGTGAACTTCAAGATCCGCCACA
ACATCGAGGACGGCAGCGTGCAGCTCGCCGACCACTACCAGCAGAACACCCCCATCGGCGACGGCCCCGT
GCTGCTGCCCGACAACCACTACCTGAGCACCCAGTCCGCCCTGAGCAAAGACCCCAACGAGAAGCGCGAT
CACATGGTCCTGCTGGAGTTCGTGACCGCCGCCGGGATCACTCTCGGCATGGACGAGCTGTACAAGTAAA
GCGGCCCCTCTCGAGCCTCTAGAACTATAGTGAGTCGTATTACGTAGATCCAGACATGATAAGATACATT
GATGAGTTTGGACAAACCACAACTAGAATGCAGTGAAAAAAATGCTTTATTTGTGAAATTTGTGATGCTA
TTGCTTTATTTGTAACCATTATAAGCTGCAATAAACAAGAGATCTGATCTAGAGGATCATAATCAGCCAT
ACCACATTTGTAGAGGTTTTACTTGCTTTAAAAAACCTCCCACACCTCCCCCTGAACCTGAAACATAAAA
TGAATGCAATTGTTGTTGTTAACTTGTTTATTGCAGCTTATAATGGTTACAAATAAAGCAATAGCATCAC
AAATTTCACAAATAAAGCATTTTTTTCACTGCATTCTAGTTGTGGTTTGTCCAAACTCATCAATGTATCT
TATCATGTCTGGATCATCATCGATGCGTCTTTTGTTCTGGTCATCAAGGAGGGGGGAATGTTCTGCGCAT
GCCTGTGGGGGAGGGAGAAGGACACGTCACTGAAAACGTCCCTGCATCACACCGAGACACCCAATCACTC
AAGCCGAGACCAGATAATTTTGCATATGCTTTAAAGTTTGAAAAATACCACGGTAAACCCTCACACAAAC
TCTGGATTTGAGATCTTTCAGGTTTTATCAGTTTGCAGGTTTATGTCACCATGATATAGGGTCAGACTTG
ATCTAAGGGAGCTGAATAAGTGGTTTAGTCACTCACCACCTCCCAAAAACATACCCAGAAGTCCCTGGTA
TATATAGCTCTCCCTCCAGCTCTTGGTTCGGAGCTCGCCCGCCGCTCGGGTTTTAGAGCTAGAAATAGCA
AGTTAAAATAAGGCTAGTCCGTTATCAACTTGAAAAAGTGGCACCGAGTCGGTGCTTTTTTGGTACCGTA
AAACGACGGCCAGTGAATTATCAACTATGTATAATAAAGTTGCTGGCATACACTCACTTCCACTAATAAA
ATGAGAATATTTTCAATGCAGAACATCTGTATGGAGCACTTTAGATTCACACAGTTCACCTGATCAATCA
AATATAAATATGTCAAGATCAAAAACAATGTGCACTCACCAAGTCAATGCACAGACAATATCAGTGTGTG
GTGTGTTATTTCACAGAAACTAACTGCACATCTAAAAATAATAAACCTACCGTGAGAAGGAGAGTACAAA
GTGAACGTGGCATACACAGAGTGAGCCGATCCGAGCAGCAAAGCCATGTAGCAAAGACAAAGAAAAACAT
CAGGCAGGAAATTTGGGCAACATTTTATTTATAGGCTTTATCTTTTCAGAACATCAAATCTCAACAGTCT
CCACAGGTTTTGACATGTTCAGTTAACGGTGGCTGAGACTTAATAGCCACTTTGTACAAGAAAGCTGGGT
GCTATGACCATGATTACGCCAAGCGCGCAATTAACCCTCACTAAAGGGAACAAAAGCTGGAGCTCCACCG
CGGTGGCGGCCGCTTACTTGTACAGCTCGTCCATGCCGAGAGTGATCCCGGCGGCGGTCACGAACTCCAG
CAGGACCATGTGATCGCGCTTCTCGTTGGGGTCTTTGCTCAGGGCGGACTGGGTGCTCAGGTAGTGGTTG
TCGGGCAGCAGCACGGGGCCGTCGCCGATGGGGGTGTTCTGCTGGTAGTGGTCGGCGAGCTGCACGCTGC
CGTCCTCGATGTTGTGGCGGATCTTGAAGTTCACCTTGATGCCGTTCTTCTGCTTGTCGGCCATGATATA
GACGTTGTGGCTGTTGTAGTTGTACTCCAGCTTGTGCCCCAGGATGTTGCCGTCCTCCTTGAAGTCGATG
CCCTTCAGCTCGATGCGGTTCACCAGGGTGTCGCCCTCGAACTTCACCTCGGCGCGGGTCTTGTAGTTGC
CGTCGTCCTTGAAGAAGATGGTGCGCTCCTGGACGTAGCCTTCGGGCATGGCGGACTTGAAGAAGTCGTG
CTGCTTCATGTGGTCGGGGTAGCGGCTGAAGCACTGCACGCCGTAGGTCAGGGTGGTCACGAGGGTGGGC
CAGGGCACGGGCAGCTTGCCGGTGGTGCAGATGAACTTCAGGGTCAGCTTGCCGTAGGTGGCATCGCCCT
CGCCCTCGCCGGACACGCTGAACTTGTGGCCGTTTACGTCGCCGTCCAGCTCGACCAGGATGGGCACCAC
CCCGGTGAACAGCTCTTCGCCCTTGCTCACCATTCTAGAAGGGCCGGGATTCTCTTCCACGTCACCGCAT
GTCAGCAGACTGCCTCTGCCCTCTCCGCCACCAGACCTCACCTTTCTCTTCTTCTTAGGGGATCCCACCG
GTGAGTCGCCACCCAGCTGAGACAGGTCAATCCTTGTTTCGTACAGGCCGGTAATACTCTGATGGATCAG
TGTAGCGTCCAGCACCTCCTTAGTGGAGGTGTACCTCTTTCTATCGATTGTAGTGTCGAAGTACTTGAAA
GCTGCAGGTGCGCCCAGGTTTGTCAGAGTGAACAGATGAATGATATTTTCGGCCTGCTCCCTGATGGGCT
TATCTCTGTGTTTGTTGTAAGCAGACAGGACCTTATCCAGATTTGCGTCGGCCAGGATCACTCTTTTAGA
GAACTCGCTAATCTGTTCAATGATCTCGTCCAGATAATGCTTGTGCTGCTCCACAAACAGCTGTTTCTGT
TCGTTATCCTCTGGAGATCCTTTCAGCTTCTCGTAGTGGCTTGCCAGATACAGGAAGTTCACGTACTTAG
AAGGCAGGGCCAGTTCATTGCCTTTCTGCAGCTCTCCAGCGCTTGCCAGCATGCGTTTCCTGCCGTTTTC
CAGCTCAAACAGACTGTACTTGGGCAGTTTAATGATCAGGTCTTTCTTCACTTCCTTATAACCTTTGGCC
TCCAGAAAATCGATTGGGTTCTTCTCGAAAGAGCTTCTCTCCATAATTGTGATACCCAGCAGCTCCTTGA
CAGATTTCAGTTTCTTGCTTTTGCCCTTCTCCACCTTAGCGACCACCAGGACGGAGTATGCCACAGTGGG
AGAGTCAAAGCCTCCATACTTCTTAGGGTCCCAGTCTTTCTTTCTAGCGATCAGCTTATCAGAGTTGCGT
TTTGGCAGAATACTTTCTTTTGAGAAACCGCCTGTCTGCACCTCAGTTTTCTTGACGATATTCACTTGAG
GCATGCTCAGGACCTTCCTCACGGTTGCAAAATCTCTGCCTTTGTCCCACACGATTTCGCCTGTCTCTCC
GTTTGTCTCAATCAGGGGCCTTTTGCGGATTTCTCCATTGGCCAGGGTGATCTCTGTCTTAAAGAAATTC
ATGATGTTTGAGTAAAAGAAATACTTGGCAGTAGCTTTTCCAATTTCCTGCTCGGACTTGGCGATCATTT
TTCTGACATCGTACACCTTATAGTCTCCGTACACGAATTCGCTCTCCAGTTTTGGGTATTTCTTGATCAG
TGCGGTACCGACCACGGCGTTCAGGTATGCGTCATGGGCATGGTGATAATTGTTAATCTCGCGGACCTTA
TAAAACTGGAAATCTTTCCTAAAGTCGCTGACCAGTTTACTCTTCAGGGTAATGACCTTCACTTCTCTGA
TCAGTTTGTCATTCTCATCGTACTTTGTGTTCATGCGACTATCCAGAATCTGTGCGACGTGTTTAGTGAT
CTGGCGTGTTTCCACCAGCTGCCTCTTGATGAATCCAGCTTTGTCCAGTTCTGACAGTCCACCGCGCTCT
GCTTTTGTCAGGTTATCAAACTTCCTCTGAGTGATCAGTTTGGCATTCAGCAGCTGTCTCCAGTAGTTCT
TCATTTTCTTGACCACTTCCTCACTAGGGACATTATCTGATTTTCCTCTGTTTTTGTCGGACCTGGTCAG
CACCTTGTTGTCAATGCTGTCATCTTTGATGAAACTCTGGGGGACGATATGATCCACGTCGTAATCAGAC
AGCCTGTTAATATCCAGCTCCTGGTCCACGTACATATCTCTTCCATTCTGCAGATAGTACAGATACAGCT
TCTCATTCTGCAGCTGTGTGTTTTCCACTGGGTGCTCTTTCAGGATCTGGCTACCCAGCTCCTTAATGCC
TTCCTCGATTCTTTTCATCCTCTCTCTACTGTTCTTCTGACCCTTCTGGGTTGTCTGATTTTCGCGAGCC
ATCTCAATCACGATGTTTTCGGGCTTATGGCCCATGACTTTCACCAGCTCATCGACGATTTTCACTGTCT
GCAGAATGCCTTTCTTGATGGCTGGGCTTCCAGCCAGGTTTGCAATCTGCTCATGCAGGGAGTGGCCCTG
TCCAGACACCTGAGCCTTCTGGATGTCCTCTTTGAAGGTCAGACTGTCATCGTGAATCAGCTGCATAAAA
TTGCGGTTGGCGAAGCCATCACTTTTCAGAAAGTCCAGGATTGTCTTTCCTGACTGTTTATCCCTAATGC
CGTTGATCAGCTTCCTGCTCAGTCTACCCCAGCCAGTGTAGCGCCTTCTCTTCAGCTGTTTCATCACCTT
GTCATCGAACAGATGAGCATAGGTTTTCAGTCTTTCCTCGATCATTCCTCTGTCCTCAAACAGGGTCAGT
GTCAGCACAATGTCTTCCAGGATATCCTCATTTTCCTCGTTGTCCAGGAAGTCTTTATCCTTAATGATCT
TCAGCAGATCGTGGTAAGCGCCCAGGCTTGCGTTAAATCTGTCTTCGACTCCGCTGATCTCCACGGAATC
GAAGCATTCAATTTTCTTGAAGTAGTCCTCCTTCAGCTGCTTGACAGTCACTTTCCTGTTGGTTTTAAAC
AGCAGATCCACGATTGCTTTCTTCTGCTCTCCTGACAGGAAGGCTGGCTTTCTCATGCCCTCGGTGACGT
ATTTCACCTTTGTCAGTTCGTTATAGACAGTGAAATACTCGTACAGCAGGGAGTGCTTAGGCAGCACTTT
CTCATTGGGCAGGTTTTTGTCAAAATTAGTCATTCTCTCGATGAAGGACTGTGCAGAGGCGCCCTTATCG
ACCACTTCCTCGAAGTTCCAAGGAGTAATGGTTTCCTCGGATTTGCGAGTCATCCAGGCAAATCTGCTGT
TTCCGCGAGCCAGTGGACCCACATAGTAAGGGATTCTGAAGGTCAGAATTTTTTCGATCTTCTCGCGGTT
ATCTTTCAGAAAGGGGTAGAAGTCTTCCTGGCGCCTCAGGATAGCGTGCAGCTCTCCCAGATGAATCTGG
TGTGGGATGGAACCGTTATCAAATGTGCGCTGCTTCCTCAGCAGGTCCTCTCTATTCAGTTTCACCAGCA
GTTCCTCAGTTCCGTCCATCTTCTCCAGAATAGGTTTGATAAACTTGTAGAATTCCTCCTGTGATGCGCC
TCCGTCGATATAACCGGCGTAGCCGTTCTTGGACTGATCAAAGAAAATTTCCTTGTACTTCTCTGGCAGC
TGCTGCCTGACCAGAGCCTTCAGCAGGGTCAGATCCTGATGGTGCTCGTCATATCTCTTGATCATGCTGG
CACTCAGAGGTGCTTTTGTAATCTCGCTGTTCACTCTCAGAATATCTGACAGCAGGATTGCGTCGGACAG
ATTTTTGGCAGCCAGGAACAGGTCAGCGTACTGATCTCCGATCTGTGCCAGCAGGTTATCCAGGTCATCG
TCATATGTGTCCTTTGACAGCTGCAGTTTGGCGTCCTCAGCCAGATCAAAATTGCTTTTGAAGTTAGGAG
TCAGGCCCAGACTCAGAGCGATCAGATTTCCAAACAGACCGTTCCTCTTTTCTCCGGGCAGCTGTGCAAT
CAGGTTCTCCAGTCTGCGTGACTTGGACAGCCTGGCTGACAGGATAGCTTTTGCGTCCACTCTGGAAGCA
TTAATAGGGTTTTCCTCAAACAGCTGATTGTAAATCTGGACCAGCTGGATGAACAGCTTGTCCACATCGG
AATTGTCGGGGTTCAGATCGCCCTCGATCAGAAAATGACCCCTGAACTTAATCATGTGGGCCAGAGCCAG
ATAGATCAGTCTCAGGTCGGCTTTATCAGTAGAGTCAGCCAGTTTCTTGCGCAGATGATAGATGGTTGGG
TATTTTTCGTGATAGGCGACCTCGTCCACAATGTTTCCAAAGATAGGATGGCGCTCGTGTTTCTTATCTT
CCTCGACCAGGAAACTTTCCTCCAGCCTATGAAAGAATGAATCGTCCACCTTAGCCATTTCGTTAGAGAA
AATCTCCTGCAGGTAACAGATTCTATTCTTCCTTCTGGTATAGCGCCTTCTTGCTGTTCTTTTCAGGCGT
GTTGCTTCGGCAGTCTCTCCAGAACCGAACAGCAGGGCTCCAATCAGATTTTTCTTGATGCTGTGCCTGT
CGGTGTTACCCAGCACCTTAAATTTCTTGCTAGGGACCTTGTAGTCGTCTGTAATCACTGCCCAACCCAC
GGAGTTAGTTCCAATATCCAGGCCGATGCTATACTTCTTATCCATGCTTCCCACCTTTCTCTTCTTCTTA
GGTGGAGAAGCCATGGTGGCGTCGACCTCGAGGGGGGGCCCGGTACCCAATTCGCCCTATAGTGAGTCGT
ATTACGCGCGCTCACTGGCCGTCGTTTTACAAGCCTGCTTTTTTGTACAAACTTGGCCTGCTGCTGGTGT
CATTTACTGGCTGAACGATGATCAGCAAACTCAGATGTCTTATTTATCTTGAGCTGAATCTGAACCGGAC
TGTTCAGCACTGAATCTATAGGCCGATTGTGTGTGTGTGTGTGTGTGTGTAGCAACAATTCTGATAAAAG
CTTGACTCTCGCGGCCTAATTGATTTATTTACAGTGATCCGGTCTTAGTGGGAAGCCCCTTTCATGTTGA
TTGATCACCGCAACATGCAGCAGATTTAACAGCACAACAAACCTTTTTGTACTAATGACCCAGGAGCATT
AAAGCTCTCGGGCAACGTCTCCATTCACGCAAAAGTGTGGATTTGCAGCTCACGTGAGAGAGGTGACTTG
GTTTATGTGTTCCTATGAAGCTGCCCATAATGAACAATTTCTCCTAATGGCAAATTATCCCTGTTTCTCT
TTCCTGAAGCCGAGGCCCCTGCAAATTGATGTATCTGTCCTCCGAGGGTTTCACCGTCACATTACGGCGT
TTTAAAATATTAATATGAGAGTGCATTTAGCCAGGAGTAGCGAGGCACGTTGCTTTCATGTAGGTCACAA
GAGACTGACTCCCTCTCCCTCTGTCTGTTTCTGTCTGTCTCTTTCATTTTATCTCTCTCTCTCTTTCTTT
TCTCCTTTCTCGCTCTCTTTTTCATCTGGCTAGTTCAGATATTCTGTTTTTTTTTGTAAATAACTGAATG
AAGAGTTGATATATATATTTGTGTATGTGTGTGTGTGTGTATGTTTGCTATTATTTAGATTTTCTGACTT
TCTTTGCTTGGCATTCAGTGTGTAGAGGTGCCCTCTCAAACACTGATTAAAGCAGACGACGTGTCACATC
CTGTTACCAACTTTTCTATACAAAGTTGATAGCTTGGCGTAATCATGGTCATAGCTGTTTCCTGCTCGAG
GGCCCATCTGGCCTGTGTTTCAGACACCAGGGAGTCTCTGCTCACGTTTCCTGCTATTTGCAGCCTCTCT
ATCAAGACTAATACACCTCTTCCCGCATCGGCTGCCTGTGAGAGGCTTTTCAGCACTGCAGGATTGCTTT
TCAGCCCCAAAAGAGCTAGGCTTGACACTAACAATTTTGAGAATCAGCTTCTACTGAAGTTAAATCTGAG
GTTTTACAACTTTGAGTAGCGTGTACTGGCATTAGATTGTCTGTCTTATAGTTTGATAATTAAATACAAA
CAGTTCTAAAGCAGGATAAAACCTTGTATGCATTTCATTTAATGTTTTTTGAGATTAAAAGCTTAAACAA
GAATCTCTAGTTTTCTTTCTTGCTTTTACTTTTACTTCCTTAATACTCAAGTACAATTTTAATGGAGTAC
TTTTTTACTTTTACTCAAGTAAGATTCTAGCCAGATACTTTTACTTTTAATTGAGTAAAATTTTCCCTAA
GTACTTGTACTTTCACTTGAGTAAAATTTTTGAGTACTTTTTACACCTCTGTCAAGAACTCCTGGACAAA
CCTCTGACCTGTGTGGAACAGAGTGGATATGGGTGTCTGAACAGATATTCACGTCTTTTGCAGATCAGAG
GGCATTTCTGGTGTTGTGCAATGACCTGGGTCCAACAGGTAGGCGTACTCGTATCCAAGAGCATTGTTGG
ACAGGAGGTAGTCTCCATTCCTATAAAGAGGAAGGAATGGCACCATGTAGTAGCCGTCATTGTGGCCAAT
TGGTGCATTGGTACGTGGGTAGATGGACCGGGGAGGCTGATGAGTTCTTAGCCAGC
[86 nt withheld, positions 12727-12812]
A
[49 nt withheld, positions 12814-12862]
CCTTTGACGTTGGAGTCCACGTTCTTT
[37 nt withheld, positions 12890-12926]
ACCCTATCTCGGTCTATTCTTTTGATTTATAAGGGATTTTGCCGATTTCGGCCTATTGGTTAAAAAATGA
GCTGATTTAACAAAAATTTAACGCGAATTTTAACAAAATATTAACGCTTACAATTTAGGTGGCAC
